Addgene plasmid #152550: pGBW-m4134312
Purpose: Mammalian expression plasmid for SARS-CoV-2 N (nucleocapsid)
Depositing lab: Ginkgo Bioworks & Benjie Chen.
Backbone
  Vector backbone: pTwist_CMV_Hygro_6
  Backbone size w/o insert (bp): 6525
  Vector type: Mammalian Expression
  Selectable markers: Hygromycin
Growth in bacteria
  Bacterial resistance: Ampicillin, 100 μg/mL
  Growth temperature: 37°C
  Growth strain: DH5alpha
  Copy number: High Copy
Gene/Insert
  Gene/Insert name: SARS-CoV-2 N (nucleocapsid) (alt names: nucleocapsid phosphoprotein; N protein)
  Species: Severe acute respiratory syndrome coronavirus 2
  Insert size (bp): 1253
  Mutation: wt
  Entrez Gene: N (a.k.a. GU280_gp10)
  Promoter: CMV
  Tag / fusion protein: Cleavable TEV;CBP (C terminal on backbone)
  Cloning method: Unknown
Resource information
  A portion of this plasmid was derived from a plasmid made by: GinkgoBioworks
Depositor comments: NCBI reference sequence: YP_009724397.2
How to cite: pGBW-m4134312 was a gift from Ginkgo Bioworks & Benjie Chen (Addgene plasmid # 152550 ; http://n2t.net/addgene:152550 ; RRID:Addgene_152550)
