[The description below was written by a language model from this plasmid's Addgene catalogue record and pLannotate feature annotations shown in this document.]
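Description:
pGBW-m4134312 is a mammalian expression plasmid for the wild-type nucleocapsid (N) phosphoprotein of SARS-CoV-2, built on the pTwist_CMV_Hygro_6 backbone. The sequenced plasmid is about 7.9 kb. It is propagated in E. coli at high copy from a ColE1/pUC-type origin and selected through an AmpR β-lactamase gene. A separate cassette, in which the human ubiquitin C promoter drives hygromycin B phosphotransferase followed by a synthetic poly(A) signal, allows hygromycin selection of transfected mammalian cells, for example to derive stable lines.

The N coding sequence sits downstream of the human cytomegalovirus immediate-early enhancer and promoter; the automated annotation resolves this region as the enhancer plus core promoter fragments, consistent with the CMV promoter listed in the catalogue. According to the record, the backbone supplies a C-terminal TEV-cleavable calmodulin-binding peptide (CBP) tag. The feature table detects only a short CBP fragment just after the N open reading frame and does not annotate the TEV site separately. CBP binds calmodulin with high affinity in the presence of calcium, so the tag would permit affinity capture of N and its partners, with TEV protease cleavage available for removing the tag. Transcripts end at an SV40 polyadenylation signal. The expression unit and the bacterial elements are flanked by T7 and rrnG transcription terminators, additional synthetic poly(A) signals and 5′ and 3′ β-globin insulator elements, which serve to isolate the cassettes from read-through and neighbouring regulatory influence.

The record gives no application beyond mammalian expression of N, but the design suits production, purification and interaction studies of the nucleocapsid protein in cultured cells.
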