Features (pLannotate 1.2.2; 21 found; start..end, strand, type, name):
      1..304     +  enhancer       CMV enhancer: human cytomegalovirus immediate early enhancer
    377..394     -  promoter       CMV promoter (fragment): human cytomegalovirus (CMV) immediate early promoter
    457..508     +  promoter       CMVd2 promoter: truncated human cytomegalovirus (CMV) immediate early promoter that yields moderately reduced expression relative to the full-length promoter
    583..1839    +  CDS            N: NCAP_SARS2 - Experimental evidence at protein level: Swiss-Prot protein existence level 1. Packages the positive strand viral genome RNA into a helical ribonucleocapsid (RNP) and plays a fundamental role during virion assembly through its interactions with the viral genome and membrane protein M. Plays an important role in enhancing the efficiency of subgenomic viral RNA transcription as well as viral replication (By similarity). May modulate transforming growth factor-beta signaling by binding host smad3 (By similarity). From Severe acute respiratory syndrome coronavirus 2 (2019-nCoV) (SARS-C
   1867..1883    +  CDS            CBP (fragment): calmodulin-binding peptide derived from skeletal muscle myosin light chain kinase; binds calmodulin with nanomolar affinity in the presence of calcium
   2007..2128    -  polyA_signal   SV40 poly(A) signal: SV40 polyadenylation signal
   2151..2220    -  CDS            large T antigen (fragment): large T antigen from SV40 (simian virus 40)
   2243..2289    +  terminator     T7 terminator: transcription terminator for bacteriophage T7 RNA polymerase
   2319..2455    +  terminator     rrnG terminator: transcription terminator from the E. coli ribosomal RNA rrnG operon (Albrechtsen et al., 1991)
   2500..2571    +  misc_feature   3' β-globin insulator: insulator downstream of the human β-globin locus (Farrell et al., 2002)
   2797..3385    -  rep_origin     ori: high-copy-number ColE1/pMB1/pBR322/pUC origin of replication
   3557..3621    -  CDS            bla(M) (fragment): β-lactamase lacking the signal sequence; bla(M); allows cytosolic expression of β-lactamase
   3885..5094    +  promoter       UbC promoter: human ubiquitin C promoter
   5104..6125    +  CDS            HygR (fragment): hygromycin B phosphotransferase confers resistance to hygromycin
   6153..6201    +  polyA_signal   poly(A) signal: synthetic polyadenylation signal
   6467..7327    +  CDS            AmpR: β-lactamase; bla; confers resistance to ampicillin, carbenicillin, and related antibiotics
   7340..7476    +  terminator     rrnG terminator: transcription terminator from the E. coli ribosomal RNA rrnG operon (Albrechtsen et al., 1991)
   7628..7699    +  misc_feature   5' β-globin insulator: insulator upstream of the human β-globin locus (Farrell et al., 2002)
   7704..7750    -  terminator     T7 terminator: transcription terminator for bacteriophage T7 RNA polymerase
   7768..7816    -  polyA_signal   poly(A) signal: synthetic polyadenylation signal
   7847..7896    +  enhancer       CMV enhancer (fragment): human cytomegalovirus immediate early enhancer
>Addgene plasmid #152550 | pGBW-m4134312 | addgene full sequence | sequence record 338674 | Addgene NGS Result
CGTTACATAACTTACGGTAAATGGCCCGCCTGGCTGACCGCCCAACGACCCCCGCCCATTGACGTCAATA
ATGACGTATGTTCCCATAGTAACGCCAATAGGGACTTTCCATTGACGTCAATGGGTGGAGTATTTACGGT
AAACTGCCCACTTGGCAGTACATCAAGTGTATCATATGCCAAGTACGCCCCCTATTGACGTCAATGACGG
TAAATGGCCCGCCTGGCATTATGCCCAGTACATGACCTTATGGGACTTTCCTACTTGGCAGTACATCTAC
GTATTAGTCATCGCTATTACCATGCTGATGCGGTTTTGGCAGTACATCAATGGGCGTGGATAGCGGTTTG
ACTCACGGGGATTTCCAAGTCTCCACCCCATTGACGTCAATGGGAGTTTGTTTTGGCACCAAAATCAACG
GGACTTTCCAAAATGTCGTAACAACTCCGCCCCATTGACGCAAATGGGCGGTAGGCGTGTACGGTGGGAG
GTCTATATAAGCAGAGCTGGTTTAGTGAACCGTCAGATCAGATCTTTGTCGATCCTACCATCCACTCGAC
ACACCCGCCAGCGGCCGCCACCATGTCTGATAATGGACCCCAAAATCAGCGAAATGCACCCCGCATTACG
TTTGGTGGACCCTCAGATTCAACTGGCAGTAACCAGAATGGAGAACGCAGTGGGGCGCGATCAAAACAAC
GTCGGCCCCAAGGTTTACCCAATAATACTGCGTCTTGGTTCACCGCTCTCACTCAACATGGCAAGGAAGA
CCTTAAATTCCCTCGAGGACAAGGCGTTCCAATTAACACCAATAGCAGTCCAGATGACCAAATTGGCTAC
TACCGAAGAGCTACCAGACGAATTCGTGGTGGTGACGGTAAAATGAAAGATCTCAGTCCAAGATGGTATT
TCTACTACCTAGGAACTGGGCCAGAAGCTGGACTTCCCTATGGTGCTAACAAAGACGGCATCATATGGGT
TGCAACTGAGGGAGCCTTGAATACACCAAAAGATCACATTGGCACCCGCAATCCTGCTAACAATGCTGCA
ATCGTGCTACAACTTCCTCAAGGAACAACATTGCCAAAAGGCTTCTACGCAGAAGGGAGCAGAGGCGGCA
GTCAAGCCTCTTCTCGTTCCTCATCACGTAGTCGCAACAGTTCAAGAAATTCAACTCCAGGCAGCAGTAG
GGGAACTTCTCCTGCTAGAATGGCTGGCAATGGCGGTGATGCTGCTCTTGCTTTGCTGCTGCTTGACAGA
TTGAACCAGCTTGAGAGCAAAATGTCTGGTAAAGGCCAACAACAACAAGGCCAAACTGTCACTAAGAAAT
CTGCTGCTGAGGCTTCTAAGAAGCCTCGGCAAAAACGTACTGCCACTAAAGCATACAATGTAACACAAGC
TTTCGGCAGACGTGGTCCAGAACAAACCCAAGGAAATTTTGGGGACCAGGAACTAATCAGACAAGGAACT
GATTACAAACATTGGCCGCAAATTGCACAATTTGCCCCCAGCGCTTCAGCGTTCTTCGGAATGTCGCGCA
TTGGCATGGAAGTCACACCTTCGGGAACGTGGTTGACCTACACAGGTGCCATCAAATTGGATGACAAAGA
TCCAAATTTCAAAGATCAAGTCATTTTGCTGAATAAGCATATTGACGCATACAAAACATTCCCACCAACA
GAGCCTAAAAAGGACAAAAAGAAGAAGGCTGATGAAACTCAAGCCTTACCGCAGAGACAGAAGAAACAGC
AAACTGTGACTCTTCTTCCTGCTGCAGATTTGGATGATTTCTCCAAACAATTGCAACAATCCATGAGCAG
TGCTGACTCAACTCAGGCCGAAAACCTTTACTTTCAGTCGAAGAGGCGATGGAAAAAGAATTTTATCGCG
GTGAGTGCAGCCAACAGATTCAAAAAGATATCCTCGTCTGGTGCCCTCTAAGGATCCGCAGGCCTCTGCT
AGCTTGACTGACTGAGATACAGCGTACCTTCAGCTCACAGACATGATAAGATACATTGATGAGTTTGGAC
AAACCACAACTAGAATGCAGTGAAAAAAATGCTTTATTTGTGAAATTTGTGATGCTATTGCTTTATTTGT
AACCATTATAAGCTGCAATAAACAAGTTAACAACAACAATTGCATTCATTTTATGTTTCAGGTTCAGGGG
GAGGTGTGGGAGGTTTTTTAAAGCAAGTAAAACCTCTACAAATGTGGTATTGGCCCATCTCTATCGGTAT
CGTAGCATAACCCCTTGGGGCCTCTAAACGGGTCTTGAGGGGTTTTTTGTGCCCCTCGGGCCGGATTGCT
ATCTACCGGCATTGGCGCAGAAAAAAATGCCTGATGCGACGCTGCGCGTCTTATACTCCCACATATGCCA
GATTCAGCAACGGATACGGCTTCCCCAACTTGCCCACTTCCATACGTGTCCTCCTTACCAGAAATTTATC
CTTAAGGTCGTCAGCTATCCTGCAGGCGATCTCTCGATTTCGATCAAGACATTCCTTTAATGGTCTTTTC
TGGACACCACTAGGGGTCAGAAGTAGTTCATCAAACTTTCTTCCCTCCCTAATCTCATTGGTTACCTTGG
GCTATCGAAACTTAATTAACCAGTCAAGTCAGCTACTTGGCGAGATCGACTTGTCTGGGTTTCGACTACG
CTCAGAATTGCGTCAGTCAAGTTCGATCTGGTCCTTGCTATTGCACCCGTTCTCCGATTACGAGTTTCAT
TTAAATCATGTGAGCAAAAGGCCAGCAAAAGGCCAGGAACCGTAAAAAGGCCGCGTTGCTGGCGTTTTTC
CATAGGCTCCGCCCCCCTGACGAGCATCACAAAAATCGACGCTCAAGTCAGAGGTGGCGAAACCCGACAG
GACTATAAAGATACCAGGCGTTTCCCCCTGGAAGCTCCCTCGTGCGCTCTCCTGTTCCGACCCTGCCGCT
TACCGGATACCTGTCCGCCTTTCTCCCTTCGGGAAGCGTGGCGCTTTCTCATAGCTCACGCTGTAGGTAT
CTCAGTTCGGTGTAGGTCGTTCGCTCCAAGCTGGGCTGTGTGCACGAACCCCCCGTTCAGCCCGACCGCT
GCGCCTTATCCGGTAACTATCGTCTTGAGTCCAACCCGGTAAGACACGACTTATCGCCACTGGCAGCAGC
CACTGGTAACAGGATTAGCAGAGCGAGGTATGTAGGCGGTGCTACAGAGTTCTTGAAGTGGTGGCCTAAC
TACGGCTACACTAGAAGAACAGTATTTGGTATCTGCGCTCTGCTGAAGCCAGTTACCTTCGGAAAAAGAG
TTGGTAGCTCTTGATCCGGCAAACAAACCACCGCTGGTAGCGGTGGTTTTTTTGTTTGCAAGCAGCAGAT
TACGCGCAGAAAAAAAGGATCTCAAGAAGATCCTTTGATCTTTTCTACGGGGTCTGACGCTCAGTGGAAC
GAAAACTCACGTTAAGGGATTTTGGTCATGAGATTATCAAAAAGGATCTTCACCTAGATCCTTTTAAATT
AAAAATGAAGTTTTAAATCAATCTAAAGTATATATGAGTAAACTTGGTCTGACAGTTACCAATGCTTAAT
CAGTGAGGCACCTATCTCAGCGATCTGTCTATTTCGTTCATCCATAGTTGCATTTAAATTTCCGAACTCT
CCAAGGCCCTCGTCGGAAAATCTTCAAACCTTTCGTCCGATCCATCTTGCAGGCTACCTCTCGAACGAAC
TATCGCAAGTCTCTTGGCCGGCCTTGCGCCTTGGCTATTGCTTGGCAGCGCCTATCGCCAGGTATTACTC
CAATCCCGAATATCCGAGATCGGGATCACCCGAGAGAAGTTCAACCTACATCCTCAATCCCGATCTATCC
GAGATCCGAGGAATATCGAAATCGGGGCGCGCCTGGCCTCCGCGCCGGGTTTTGGCGCCTCCCGCGGGCG
CCCCCCTCGTCACGGCGAGCGCTGCCACGTCAGACGAAGGGCGCAGGAGCGTCCTGATCCTTCCGCCCGG
ACGCTCAGGACAGCGGCCCGCTGCTCATAAGACTCGGCCTTAGAACCCCAGTATCAGCAGAAGGACATTT
TAGGACGGGACTTGGGTGACTCTAGGGCACTGGTTTTCTTTCCAGAGAGCGGAACAGGCGAGGAAAAGTA
GTCCCTTCTCGGCGATTCTGCGGAGGGATCTCCGTGGGGCGGTGAACGCCGATGATTATATAAGGACGCG
CCGGGTGTGGCACAGCTAGTTCCGTCGCAGCCGGGATTTGGGTCGCGGTTCTTGTTTGTGGATCGCTGTG
ATCGTCACTTGGTGAGTAGCGGGCTGCTGGGCTGGCCGGGGCTTTCGTGGCCGCCGGGCCGCTCGGTGGG
ACGGAAGCGTGTGGAGAGACCGCCAAGGGCTGTAGTCTGGGTCCGCGAGCAAGGTTGCCCTGAACTGGGG
GTTGGGGGGAGCGCAGCAAAATGGCGGCTGTTCCCGAGTCTTGAATGGAAGACGCTTGTGAGGCGGGCTG
TGAGGTCGTTGAAACAAGGTGGGGGGCATGGTGGGCGGCAAGAACCCAAGGTCTTGAGCCCTTCGCTAAT
GCGGGAAAGCTCTTATTCGGGTGAGATGGGCTGGGCACCATCTGGGGACCCTGACGTGAAGTTTGTCACT
GACTGGAGAACTCGGTTTGTCGTCTGTTGCGGGGGCGGCAGTTATGGCGGTGCCGTTGGGCAGTGCACCC
GTACCTTTGGGAGCGCGCGCCCTCGTCGTGTCGTGACGTCACCCGTTCTGTTGGCTTATAATGCAGGGTG
GGGCCACCTGCCGGTAGGTGTGCGGTAGGCTTTTCTCCGTCGCAGGACGCAGGGTTCGGGCCTAGGGTAG
GCTCTCCTGAATCGACAGGCGCCGGACCTCTGGTGAGGGGAGGGATAAGTGAGGCGTCAGTTTCTTTGGT
CGGTTTTATGTACCTATCTTCTTAAGTAGCTGAAGCTCCGGTTTTGAACTATGCGCTCGGGGTTGGCGAG
TGTGTTTTGTGAAGTTTTTTAGGCACCTTTTGAAATGTAATCATTTGGGTCAATATGTAATTTTCAGTGT
TAGACTTGTAAATTGTCCGCTAAATTCTGGCCGTTTTTGGCTTTTTTGTTAGACAACATGGGTAAAAAGC
CTGAACTCACCGCGACGTCTGTCGAGAAGTTTCTGATCGAAAAGTTCGACAGCGTCTCCGACCTGATGCA
GCTCTCGGAGGGCGAAGAATCTCGTGCTTTCAGCTTCGATGTAGGAGGGCGTGGATATGTCCTGCGGGTA
AATAGCTGCGCCGATGGTTTCTACAAAGATCGTTATGTTTATCGGCACTTTGCATCCGCCGCGCTCCCGA
TTCCGGAAGTGCTTGACATTGGGGAGTTCAGCGAGAGCCTGACCTATTGCATCTCCCGCCGTGCACAGGG
TGTCACGTTGCAAGACCTGCCTGAAACCGAACTGCCCGCTGTTCTGCAGCCGGTCGCGGAGGCAATGGAT
GCCATCGCTGCCGCCGATCTTAGCCAGACGAGCGGGTTCGGCCCATTCGGACCGCAAGGAATCGGTCAAT
ACACTACATGGCGTGATTTCATATGCGCGATTGCTGATCCCCATGTGTATCACTGGCAAACTGTGATGGA
CGACACCGTCAGTGCGTCCGTCGCGCAGGCTCTCGATGAGCTGATGCTTTGGGCCGAGGACTGCCCCGAA
GTCCGGCACCTCGTGCACGCGGATTTCGGCTCCAACAATGTCCTGACGGACAATGGCCGCATAACAGCGG
TCATTGACTGGAGCGAGGCGATGTTCGGGGATTCCCAATACGAGGTCGCCAACATCTTCTTCTGGAGGCC
GTGGTTGGCTTGTATGGAGCAGCAGACGCGCTACTTCGAGCGGAGGCATCCGGAGCTTGCAGGATCGCCC
CGGCTCCGGGCGTATATGCTCCGCATTGGTCTTGACCAACTCTATCAGAGCTTGGTTGACGGCAATTTCG
ATGATGCAGCTTGGGCGCAGGGTCGATGCGACGCAATCGTCCGATCCGGAGCCGGGACTGTCGGGCGTAC
ACAAATCGCCCGCAGAAGCGCCGCCGTCTGGACCGATGGCTGTGTAGAAGTACTCGCCGATAGTGGAAAC
CGACGCCCCAGCACTCGTCCGAGGGCAAAGGAATAAGCTAGTATGTAAGCCTAGTCTTAGATAATAAAAT
CGCTATCCATCGAAGATGGATGTGTGTTGGTTTTTTGTGTGTGTAACGCTAGGCGCGCCTGGTGTACCGA
GAACGATCCTCTCAGTGCGAGTCTCGACGATCCATATCGTTGCTTGGCAGTCAGCCAGTCGGAATCCAGC
TTGGGACCCAGGAAGTCCAATCGTCAGATATTGTACTCAAGCCTGGTCACGGCAGCGTACCGATCTGTTT
AAACCTAGATATTGATAGTCTGATCGGTCAACGTATAATCGAGTCCTAGCTTTTGCAAACATCTATCAAG
AGACAGGATCAGCAGGAGGCTTTCGCATGAGTATTCAACATTTCCGTGTCGCCCTTATTCCCTTTTTTGC
GGCATTTTGCCTTCCTGTTTTTGCTCACCCAGAAACGCTGGTGAAAGTAAAAGATGCTGAAGATCAGTTG
GGTGCGCGAGTGGGTTACATCGAACTGGATCTCAACAGCGGTAAGATCCTTGAGAGTTTTCGCCCCGAAG
AACGCTTTCCAATGATGAGCACTTTTAAAGTTCTGCTATGTGGCGCGGTATTATCCCGTATTGACGCCGG
GCAAGAGCAACTCGGTCGCCGCATACACTATTCTCAGAATGACTTGGTTGAGTATTCACCAGTCACAGAA
AAGCATCTTACGGATGGCATGACAGTAAGAGAATTATGCAGTGCTGCCATAACCATGAGTGATAACACTG
CGGCCAACTTACTTCTGACAACGATTGGAGGACCGAAGGAGCTAACCGCTTTTTTGCACAACATGGGGGA
TCATGTAACTCGCCTTGATCGTTGGGAACCGGAGCTGAATGAAGCCATACCAAACGACGAGCGTGACACC
ACGATGCCTGTAGCAATGGCAACAACCTTGCGTAAACTATTAACTGGCGAACTACTTACTCTAGCTTCCC
GGCAACAGTTGATAGACTGGATGGAGGCGGATAAAGTTGCAGGACCACTTCTGCGCTCGGCCCTTCCGGC
TGGCTGGTTTATTGCTGATAAATCTGGAGCCGGTGAGCGTGGGTCTCGCGGTATCATTGCAGCACTGGGG
CCAGATGGTAAGCCCTCCCGTATCGTAGTTATCTACACGACGGGGAGTCAGGCAACTATGGATGAACGAA
ATAGACAGATCGCTGAGATAGGTGCCTCACTGATTAAGCATTGGTAACCGATTCTAGGTGCATTGGCGCA
GAAAAAAATGCCTGATGCGACGCTGCGCGTCTTATACTCCCACATATGCCAGATTCAGCAACGGATACGG
CTTCCCCAACTTGCCCACTTCCATACGTGTCCTCCTTACCAGAAATTTATCCTTAAGATCCCGAATCGTT
TAAACTCGACTCTGGCTCTATCGAATCTCCGTCGTTTCGAGCTTACGCGAACAGCCGTGGCGCTCATTTG
CTCGTCGGGCATCGAATCTCGTCAGCTATCGTCAGCTTACCTTTTTGGCAGCGATCGCGGCTCCCGACAT
CTTGGACCATTAGCTCCACAGGTATCTTCTTCCCTCTAGTGGTCATAACAGCAGCTTCAGCTACCTCTCA
ATTCAAAAAACCCCTCAAGACCCGTTTAGAGGCCCCAAGGGGTTATGCTATCAATCGTTGCGTTACACAC
ACAAAAAACCAACACACATCCATCTTCGATGGATAGCGATTTTATTATCTAACTGCTGATCGAGTGTAGC
CAGATCTAGTAATCAATTACGGGGTCATTAGTTCATAGCCCATATATGGAGTTCCG
